>Addgene plasmid #26475 | pDRGFP | addgene full sequence | sequence record 432928 | Addgene NGS Result
GGTCGACATTGATTATTGACTAGTTATTAATAGTAATCAATTACGGGGTCATTAGTTCATAGCCCATATA
TGGAGTTCCGCGTTACATAACTTACGGTAAATGGCCCGCCTGGCTGACCGCCCAACGACCCCCGCCCATT
GACGTCAATAATGACGTATGTTCCCATAGTAACGCCAATAGGGACTTTCCATTGACGTCAATGGGTGGAG
TATTTACGGTAAACTGCCCACTTGGCAGTACATCAAGTGTATCATATGCCAAGTACGCCCCCTATTGACG
TCAATGACGGTAAATGGCCCGCCTGGCATTATGCCCAGTACATGACCTTATGGGACTTTCCTACTTGGCA
GTACATCTACGTATTAGTCATCGCTATTACCATGGTCGAGGTGAGCCCCACGTTCTGCTTCACTCTCCCC
ATCTCCCCCCCCTCCCCACCCCCAATTTTGTATTTATTTATTTTTTAATTATTTTGTGCAGCGATGGGGG
CGGGGGGGGGGGGGGGGCGCGCCAGGCGGGGCGGGGCGGGGCGAGGGGCGGGGCGGGGCGAGGCGGAGAG
GTGCGGCGGCAGCCAATCAGAGCGGCGCGCTCCGAAAGTTTCCTTTTATGGCGAGGCGGCGGCGGCGGCG
GCCCTATAAAAAGCGAAGCGCGCGGCGGGCGGGAGTCGCTGCGCGCTGCCTTCGCCCCGTGCCCCGCTCC
GCCGCCGCCTCGCGCCGCCCGCCCCGGCTCTGACTGACCGCGTTACTCCCACAGGTGAGCGGGCGGGACG
GCCCTTCTCCTCCGGGCTGTAATTAGCGCTTGGTTTAATGACGGCTTGTTTCTTTTCTGTGGCTGCGTGA
AAGCCTTGAGGGGCTCCGGGAGGGCCCTTTGTGCGGGGGGAGCGGCTCGGGGGGTGCGTGCGTGTGTGTG
TGCGTGGGGAGCGCCGCGTGCGGCTCCGCGCTGCCCGGCGGCTGTGAGCGCTGCGGGCGCGGCGCGGGGC
TTTGTGCGCTCCGCAGTGTGCGCGAGGGGAGCGCGGCCGGGGGCGGTGCCCCGCGGTGCGGGGGGGGCTG
CGAGGGGAACAAAGGCTGCGTGCGGGGTGTGTGCGTGGGGGGGTGAGCAGGGGGTGTGGGCGCGTCGGTC
GGGCTGCAACCCCCCCTGCACCCCCCTCCCCGAGTTGCTGAGCACGGCCCGGCTTCGGGTGCGGGGCTCC
GTACGGGGCGTGGCGCGGGGCTCGCCGTGCCGGGCGGGGGGTGGCGGCAGGTGGGGGTGCCGGGCGGGGC
GGGGCCGCCTCGGGCCGGGGAGGGCTCGGGGGAGGGGCGCGGCGGCCCCCGGAGCGCCGGCGGCTGTCGA
GGCGCGGCGAGCCGCAGCCATTGCCTTTTATGGTAATCGTGCGAGAGGGCGCAGGGACTTCCTTTGTCCC
AAATCTGTGCGGAGCCGAAATCTGGGAGGCGCCGCCGCACCCCCTCTAGCGGGCGCGGGGCGAAGCGGTG
CGGCGCCGGCAGGAAGGAAATGGGCGGGGAGGGCCTTCGTGCGTCGCCGCGCCGCCGTCCCCTTCTCCCT
CTCCAGCCTCGGGGCTGTCCGCGGGGGGACGGCTGCCTTCGGGGGGGACGGGGCAGGGCGGGGTTCGGCT
TCTGGCGTGTGACCGGCGGCTCTAGAGCCTCTGCTAACCATGTTCATGCCTTCTTCTTTTTCCTACAGCT
CCTGGGCAACGTGCTGGTTATTGTGCTGTCTCATCATTTTGGCAAAGAATTCAGATCCGCCGCCACTATG
GGATCAAGATCGCCAAAAAAGAAGAGAAAGGTGCCGAAGAAGCATGCAGCACCACCAAAAAAAAAACGAA
AAGTAGAAGACCCACGAGGCAACACCAGCGGCGTGCTGAGCACCCCCAAGGCCAAGAGGGCCAAGCACCC
CCCCGGCACCGAGAAGCCCAGGAGCAGGAGCCAGAGCGAGCAGCCCGCCACCTGCCCCATCTGCTACGCC
GTGATCAGGCAGAGCAGGAACCTGAGGAGGCACCTGGAGCTGAGGCACTTCGCCAAGCCCGGCGTGGATC
CACCGGTCGCCACCATGGTGAGCAAGGGCGAGGAGCTGTTCACCGGGGTGGTGCCCATCCTGGTCGAGCT
GGACGGCGACGTAAACGGCCACAAGTTCAGCGTGTCCGGCTAGGGATAACAGGGTAATACCTACGGCAAG
CTGACCCTGAAGTTCATCTGCACCACCGGCAAGCTGCCCGTGCCCTGGCCCACCCTCGTGACCACCCTGA
CCTACGGCGTGCAGTGCTTCAGCCGCTACCCCGACCACATGAAGCAGCACGACTTCTTCAAGTCCGCCAT
GCCCGAAGGCTACGTCCAGGAGCGCACCATCTTCTTCAAGGACGACGGCAACTACAAGACCCGCGCCGAG
GTGAAGTTCGAGGGCGACACCCTGGTGAACCGCATCGAGCTGAAGGGCATCGACTTCAAGGAGGACGGCA
ACATCCTGGGGCACAAGCTGGAGTACAACTACAACAGCCACAACGTCTATATCATGGCCGACAAGCAGAA
GAACGGCATCAAGGTGAACTTCAAGATCCGCCACAACATCGAGGACGGCAGCGTGCAGCTCGCCGACCAC
TACCAGCAGAACACCCCCATCGGCGACGGCCCCGTGCTGCTGCCCGACAACCACTACCTGAGCACCCAGT
CCGCCCTGAGCAAAGACCCCAACGAGAAGCGCGATCACATGGTCCTGCTGGAGTTCGTGACCGCCGCCGG
GATCACTCTCGGCATGGACGAGCTGTACAAGTAAAGCGGCCGCGACTCTAGATCATAATCAGCCATACCA
CATTTGTAGAGGTTTTACTTGCTTTAAAAAACCTCCCACACCTCCCCCTGAACCTGAAACATAAAATGAA
TGCAATTGTTGTTGTTAACTTGTTTATTGCAGCTTATAATGGTTACAAATAAAGCAATAGCATCACAAAT
TTCACAAATAAAGCATTTTTTTCACTGCATTCTAGTTGTGGTTTGTCCAAACTCATCAATGTATCTTAAG
GCGTAAATTGTAAGCGTTAATCTGAAGCTTCTGATGGAATTAGAACTTGGCAAAACAATACTGAGAATGA
AGTGTATGTGGAACAGAGGCTGCTGATCTCGTTCTTCAGGCTATGAAACTGACACATTTGGAAACCACAG
TACTTAGAACCACAAAGTGGGAATCAAGAGAAAAACAATGATCCCACGAGAGATCTATAGATCTATAGAT
CATGAGTGGGAGGAATGAGCTGGCCCTTAATTTGGTTTTGCTTGTTTAAATTATGATATCCAACTATGAA
ACATTATCATAAAGCAATAGTAAAGAGCCTTCAGTAAAGAGCAGGCATTTATCTAATCCCACCCCACCCC
CACCCCCGTAGCTCCAATCCTTCCATTCAAAATGTAGGTACTCTGTTCTCACCCTTCTTAACAAAGTATG
ACAGGAAAAACTTCCATTTTAGTGGACATCTTTATTGTTTAATAGATCATCAATTTCGATCCGCTCCTGG
GCACCGAACTGCGCCGCGTGTTCAGCAGGGTCGGCGTGTTCGGTGTGTCCCCCGCGGTGGGCCTCGGGGG
CGGGTGCGGGGTCGGCGGGGCCGCCCCGGGTGGCTTCGGTCGGAGCCATGGGGTCGTGCGCTCCTTTCGG
TCGGGCGCTGCGGGTCGTGGGGCGGGCGTCAGGCACCGGGCTTGCGGGTCATGCACCAGGTGCGCGGTCC
TTCGGGCACCTCGACGTCGGCGGTGACGGTGAAGCCGAGCCGCTCGTAGAAGGGGAGGTTGCGGGGCGCG
GAGGTCTCCAGGAAGGCGGGCACCCCGGCGCGCTCGGCCGCCTCCACTCCGGGGAGCACGACGGCGCTGC
CCAGACCCTTGCCCTGGTGGTCGGGCGAGACGCCGACGGTGGCCAGGAACCACGCGGGCTCCTTGGGCCG
GTGCGGCGCCAGGAGGCCTTCCATCTGTTGCTGCGCGGCCAGCCGGGAACCGCTCAACTCGGCCATGCGC
GGGCCGATCTCGGCGAACACCGCCCCCGCTTCGACGCTCTCCGGCGTGGTCCAGACCGCCACCGCGGCGC
CGTCGTCCGCGACCCACACCTTGCCGATGTCGAGCCCGACGCGCGTGAGGAAGAGTTCTTGCAGCTCGGT
GACCCGCTCGATGTGGCGGTCCGGGTCGACGGTGTGGCGCGTGGCGGGGTAGTCGGCGAACGCGGCGGCG
AGGGTGCGTACGGCCCGGGGGACGTCGTCGCGGGTGGCGAGGCGCACCGTGGGCTTGTACTCGGTCATGG
TGGCGGCTGGATCGGTCGAAAGGCCCGGAGATGAGGAAGAGGAGAACAGCGCGGCAGACGTGCGCTTTTG
AAGCGTGCAGAATGCCGGGCCTCCGGAGGACCTTCGGGCGCCCGCCCCGCCCCTGAGCCCGCCCCTGAGC
CCGCCCCCGGACCCACCCCTTCCCAGCCTCTGAGCCCAGAAAGCGAAGGAGCAAAGCTGCTATTGGCCGC
TGCCCCAAAGGCCTACCCGCTTCCATTGCTCAGCGGTGCTGTCCATCTGCACGAGACTAGTGAGACGTGC
TACTTCCATTTGTCACGTCCTGCACGACGCGAGCTGCGGGGCGGGGGGGAACTTCCTGACTAGGGGAGGA
GTAGAAGGTGGCGCGAAGGGGCCACCAAAGAACGGAGCCGGTTGGCGCCTACCGGTGGATGTGGAATGTG
TGAGGCCAGAGGCCACTTGTGTAGCGCCAAGTGCCCAGCGGGGCTGCTAAAGCGCATGCTCCAGACTGCC
TTGGGAAAAGCGCCTCCCCTACCCGGTAGAATTCACTCCTCAGGTGCAGGCTGCCTATCAGAAGGTGGTG
GCTGGTGTGGCCAATGCCCTGGCTCACAAATACCACTGAGATCTTTTTCCCTCTGCCAAAAATTATGGGG
ACATCATGAAGCCCCTTGAGCATCTGACTTCTGGCTAATAAAGGAAATTTATTTTCATTGCAATAGTGTG
TTGGAATTTTTTGTGTCTCTCACTCGGAAGGACATATGGGAGGGCAAATCATTTAAAACATCAGAATGAG
TATTTGGTTTAGAGTTTGGCAACATATGCCCATATGCTGGCTGCCATGAACAAAGGTTGGCTATAAAGAG
GTCATCAGTATATGAAACAGCCCCCTGCTGTCCATTCCTTATTCCATAGAAAAGCCTTGACTTGAGGTTA
GATTTTTTTTATATTTTGTTTTGTGTTATTTTTTTCTTTAACATCCCTAAAATTTTCCTTACATGTTTTA
CTAGCCAGATTTTTCCTCCTCTCCTGACTACTCCCAGTCATAGCTGTCCCTCTTCTCTTATGGAGATCCC
TCGACCTGCAGCCCAAGCTTTAGGGATCAAGATCGCCAAAAAAGAAGAGAAAGGTGCCGAAGAAGCATGC
AGCACCACCAAAAAAAAAACGAAAAGTAGAAGACCCACGAGGCAACACCAGCGGCGTGCTGAGCACCCCC
AAGGCCAAGAGGGCCAAGCACCCCCCCGGCACCGAGAAGCCCAGGAGCAGGAGCCAGAGCGAGCAGCCCG
CCACCTGCCCCATCTGCTACGCCGTGATCAGGCAGAGCAGGAACCTGAGGAGGCACCTGGAGCTGAGGCA
CTTCGCCAAGCCCGGCGTGGATCCACCGGTCGCCACCATGGTGAGCAAGGGCGAGGAGCTGTTCACCGGG
GTGGTGCCCATCCTGGTCGAGCTGGACGGCGACGTAAACGGCCACAAGTTCAGCGTGTCCGGCGAGGGCG
AGGGCGATGCCACCTACGGCAAGCTGACCCTGAAGTTCATCTGCACCACCGGCAAGCTGCCCGTGCCCTG
GCCCACCCTCGTGACCACCCTGACCTACGGCGTGCAGTGCTTCAGCCGCTACCCCGACCACATGAAGCAG
CACGACTTCTTCAAGTCCGCCATGCCCGAAGGCTACGTCCAGGAGCGCACCATCTTCTTCAAGGACGACG
GCAACTACAAGACCCGCGCCGAGGTGAAGTTCGAGGGCGACACCCTGGTGAACCGCATCGAGCTGAAGGG
CATCGACTTCAAGGAGGACGGCAACATCCTGGGGCACAAGCTGGAGTACAACTACAACAGCCACAACGTC
TATATCATGGCCGACAAGCAGAAGAACGGCATCAGGTGAACTTCAATAAAAGCTTGGCGTAATCATGGTC
ATAGCTGTTTCCTGTGTGAAATTGTTATCCGCTCACAATTCCACACAACATACGAGCCGGAAGCATAAAG
TGTAAAGCCTGGGGTGCCTAATGAGTGAGCTAACTCACATTAATTGCGTTGCGCTCACTGCCCGCTTTCC
AGTCGGGAAACCTGTCGTGCCAGCGGATCCGCATCTCAATTAGTCAGCAACCATAGTCCCGCCCCTAACT
CCGCCCATCCCGCCCCTAACTCCGCCCAGTTCCGCCCATTCTCCGCCCCATGGCTGACTAATTTTTTTTA
TTTATGCAGAGGCCGAGGCCGCCTCGGCCTCTGAGCTATTCCAGAAGTAGTGAGGAGGCTTTTTTGGAGG
CCTAGGCTTTTGCAAAAAGCTAACTTGTTTATTGCAGCTTATAATGGTTACAAATAAAGCAATAGCATCA
CAAATTTCACAAATAAAGCATTTTTTTCACTGCATTCTAGTTGTGGTTTGTCCAAACTCATCAATGTATC
TTATCATGTCTGGATCCGCTGCATTAATGAATCGGCCAACGCGCGGGGAGAGGCGGTTTGCGTATTGGGC
GCTCTTCCGCTTCCTCGCTCACTGACTCGCTGCGCTCGGTCGTTCGGCTGCGGCGAGCGGTATCAGCTCA
CTCAAAGGCGGTAATACGGTTATCCACAGAATCAGGGGATAACGCAGGAAAGAACATGTGAGCAAAAGGC
CAGCAAAAGGCCAGGAACCGTAAAAAGGCCGCGTTGCTGGCGTTTTTCCATAGGCTCCGCCCCCCTGACG
AGCATCACAAAAATCGACGCTCAAGTCAGAGGTGGCGAAACCCGACAGGACTATAAAGATACCAGGCGTT
TCCCCCTGGAAGCTCCCTCGTGCGCTCTCCTGTTCCGACCCTGCCGCTTACCGGATACCTGTCCGCCTTT
CTCCCTTCGGGAAGCGTGGCGCTTTCTCATAGCTCACGCTGTAGGTATCTCAGTTCGGTGTAGGTCGTTC
GCTCCAAGCTGGGCTGTGTGCACGAACCCCCCGTTCAGCCCGACCGCTGCGCCTTATCCGGTAACTATCG
TCTTGAGTCCAACCCGGTAAGACACGACTTATCGCCACTGGCAGCAGCCACTGGTAACAGGATTAGCAGA
GCGAGGTATGTAGGCGGTGCTACAGAGTTCTTGAAGTGGTGGCCTAACTACGGCTACACTAGAAGAACAG
TATTTGGTATCTGCGCTCTGCTGAAGCCAGTTACCTTCGGAAAAAGAGTTGGTAGCTCTTGATCCGGCAA
ACAAACCACCGCTGGTAGCGGTGGTTTTTTTGTTTGCAAGCAGCAGATTACGCGCAGAAAAAAAGGATCT
CAAGAAGATCCTTTGATCTTTTCTACGGGGTCTGACGCTCAGTGGAACGAAAACTCACGTTAAGGGATTT
TGGTCATGAGATTATCAAAAAGGATCTTCACCTAGATCCTTTTAAATTAAAAATGAAGTTTTAAATCAAT
CTAAAGTATATATGAGTAAACTTGGTCTGACAGTTACCAATGCTTAATCAGTGAGGCACCTATCTCAGCG
ATCTGTCTATTTCGTTCATCCATAGTTGCCTGACTCCCCGTCGTGTAGATAACTACGATACGGGAGGGCT
TACCATCTGGCCCCAGTGCTGCAATGATACCGCGAGACCCACGCTCACCGGCTCCAGATTTATCAGCAAT
AAACCAGCCAGCCGGAAGGGCCGAGCGCAGAAGTGGTCCTGCAACTTTATCCGCCTCCATCCAGTCTATT
AATTGTTGCCGGGAAGCTAGAGTAAGTAGTTCGCCAGTTAATAGTTTGCGCAACGTTGTTGCCATTGCTA
CAGGCATCGTGGTGTCACGCTCGTCGTTTGGTATGGCTTCATTCAGCTCCGGTTCCCAACGATCAAGGCG
AGTTACATGATCCCCCATGTTGTGCAAAAAAGCGGTTAGCTCCTTCGGTCCTCCGATCGTTGTCAGAAGT
AAGTTGGCCGCAGTGTTATCACTCATGGTTATGGCAGCACTGCATAATTCTCTTACTGTCATGCCATCCG
TAAGATGCTTTTCTGTGACTGGTGAGTACTCAACCAAGTCATTCTGAGAATAGTGTATGCGGCGACCGAG
TTGCTCTTGCCCGGCGTCAATACGGGATAATACCGCGCCACATAGCAGAACTTTAAAAGTGCTCATCATT
GGAAAACGTTCTTCGGGGCGAAAACTCTCAAGGATCTTACCGCTGTTGAGATCCAGTTCGATGTAACCCA
CTCGTGCACCCAACTGATCTTCAGCATCTTTTACTTTCACCAGCGTTTCTGGGTGAGCAAAAACAGGAAG
GCAAAATGCCGCAAAAAAGGGAATAAGGGCGACACGGAAATGTTGAATACTCATACTCTTCCTTTTTCAA
TATTATTGAAGCATTTATCAGGGTTATTGTCTCATGAGCGGATACATATTTGAATGTATTTAGAAAAATA
AACAAATAGGGGTTCCGCGCACATTTCCCCGAAAAGTGCCACCTG
Features (pLannotate 1.2.2; 29 found; start..end, strand, type, name):
      5..384     +  enhancer       CMV enhancer: human cytomegalovirus immediate early enhancer
    386..661     +  promoter       chicken β-actin promoter: No description available
    662..1678    +  intron         chimeric intron: chimera between introns from chicken β-actin and rabbit β-globin
   1676..1732    +  CDS            HBB (fragment): HBB_LEPEU - Experimental evidence at protein level: Swiss-Prot protein existence level 1. Involved in oxygen transport from the lung to the various peripheral tissues. From Lepus europaeus (European hare).
   1763..1782    +  CDS            SV40 NLS (fragment): nuclear localization signal of SV40 (simian virus 40) large T antigen
   1838..2026    +  CDS            Trl (fragment): GAGA_DROME - Also known as Adf-2, GAGA, Nc70F, TFGAGA. Experimental evidence at protein level: Swiss-Prot protein existence level 1. Transcriptional activator that functions by regulating chromatin structure. Overcomes the repressive effects of chromatin by promoting the open chromatin conformation in promoter gene regions, thereby allowing access to other transcription factors. Binds to DNA Polycomb response elements (PREs) at the bithorax complex and to the proximal region of the engrailed promoter, and positively regulates transcription of many genes including homeotic ones. Binds to the DN
   2045..2764    +  CDS            EGFP: the original enhanced GFP (Yang et al., 1996) mammalian codon-optimized
   2781..2864    +  CDS            large T antigen (fragment): large T antigen from SV40 (simian virus 40)
   2887..3008    +  polyA_signal   SV40 poly(A) signal: SV40 polyadenylation signal
   3039..3487    -  polyA_signal   PGK poly(A) signal: mouse phosphoglycerate kinase 1 polyadenylation signal
   3488..3619    -  CDS            dmpM (fragment): DMPM_STRAD - Protein inferred from homology: Swiss-Prot protein existence level 3. From Streptomyces alboniger.
   3669..4268    -  CDS            PuroR: puromycin N-acetyltransferase; pac from Streptomyces alboniger; confers resistance to puromycin
   4287..4784    -  promoter       PGK promoter: mouse phosphoglycerate kinase 1 promoter
   4789..4866    +  CDS            HBB (fragment): HBB_PONPY - Experimental evidence at transcript level: Swiss-Prot protein existence level 2. Involved in oxygen transport from the lung to the various peripheral tissues. From Pongo pygmaeus (Bornean orangutan).
   4937..4992    +  polyA_signal   β-globin poly(A) signal: rabbit β-globin polyadenylation signal (Gil and Proudfoot, 1987)
   5356..5375    +  CDS            SV40 NLS (fragment): nuclear localization signal of SV40 (simian virus 40) large T antigen
   5431..5619    +  CDS            Trl (fragment): GAGA_DROME - Also known as Adf-2, GAGA, Nc70F, TFGAGA. Experimental evidence at protein level: Swiss-Prot protein existence level 1. Transcriptional activator that functions by regulating chromatin structure. Overcomes the repressive effects of chromatin by promoting the open chromatin conformation in promoter gene regions, thereby allowing access to other transcription factors. Binds to DNA Polycomb response elements (PREs) at the bithorax complex and to the proximal region of the engrailed promoter, and positively regulates transcription of many genes including homeotic ones. Binds to the DN
   5638..6136    +  CDS            EGFP (fragment): the original enhanced GFP (Yang et al., 1996) mammalian codon-optimized
   6182..6198    -  protein_bind   lac operator: The lac repressor binds to the lac operator to inhibit transcription in E. coli. This inhibition can be relieved by adding lactose or isopropyl-β-D-thiogalactopyranoside (IPTG). lac repressor encoded by lacI
   6206..6236    -  promoter       lac promoter: promoter for the E. coli lac operon
   6251..6272    -  protein_bind   CAP binding site: CAP binding activates transcription in the presence of cAMP. E. coli catabolite activator protein
   6285..6324    -  CDS            lacI (fragment): lac repressor; lacI; The lac repressor binds to the lac operator to inhibit transcription in E. coli. This inhibition can be relieved by adding lactose or isopropyl-β-D-thiogalactopyranoside (IPTG).
   6331..6353    +  promoter       SV40 promoter (fragment): SV40 enhancer and early promoter
   6377..6512    +  rep_origin     SV40 ori: SV40 origin of replication
   6532..6666    +  polyA_signal   SV40 poly(A) signal: SV40 polyadenylation signal
   6668..6722    -  CDS            lacI (fragment): lac repressor; lacI; The lac repressor binds to the lac operator to inhibit transcription in E. coli. This inhibition can be relieved by adding lactose or isopropyl-β-D-thiogalactopyranoside (IPTG).
   6905..7493    -  rep_origin     ori: high-copy-number ColE1/pMB1/pBR322/pUC origin of replication
   7664..8524    -  CDS            AmpR: β-lactamase; bla; confers resistance to ampicillin, carbenicillin, and related antibiotics
   8525..8629    -  promoter       AmpR promoter: bla
