[The description below was written by a language model from this plasmid's Addgene catalogue record, the feature table of its GenBank file and pLannotate feature annotations shown in this document.]
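Description:
pDRGFP is a mammalian reporter plasmid built on the pgkPURO backbone. It serves as an in vivo substrate for measuring homologous recombination, specifically homology-directed repair of DNA damage in mammalian cells. It is propagated in E. coli as a high-copy plasmid through a ColE1/pUC-type origin with ampicillin resistance (AmpR under its own bla promoter). Mammalian cells carrying it are selected with puromycin. A small SV40 origin and promoter remnant and lac promoter/operator fragments are also annotated in the backbone.

The payload consists of two differentially mutated GFP genes arranged as direct repeats flanking the drug marker. The upstream copy is annotated as a full-length EGFP coding region. It is driven by a CAG-type arrangement (CMV enhancer, chicken β-actin promoter and a chimeric β-actin/β-globin intron), is preceded by SV40 nuclear localization signal sequence and is followed by an SV40 poly(A) signal. Between the repeats, in the opposite orientation, sits a PGK promoter–PuroR–PGK poly(A) cassette. Downstream, in the same orientation as the first copy, lies a second EGFP segment annotated only as a truncated fragment. It has the same upstream NLS-containing sequence but no annotated promoter of its own. Neither copy alone is expected to give functional GFP, so recombination between the repeats that restores an intact gene can be scored as fluorescence. The record does not state the nature of the inactivating mutations or how the DNA damage is induced.

The full sequence record is 8,655 nt, close to the listed "insert" size, so that figure appears to describe the whole plasmid. The two short GenBank records cover only the NLS–EGFP region, apparently read in opposite orientations.
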