Addgene plasmid #26475: pDRGFP
Purpose: In vivo homologous recombination substrate composed of two differentially mutated GFP genes oriented as direct repeats and separated by a drug selection marker
Depositing lab: Maria Jasin. Depositing organization: Memorial Sloan-Kettering Cancer Center. Publication: XRCC3 promotes homology-directed repair of DNA damage in mammalian cells. Pierce AJ, Johnson RD, Thompson LH, Jasin M. Genes Dev. 1999 Oct 15. 13(20):2633-8. 10.1101/gad.13.20.2633 PubMed 10541549.
Backbone
  Vector backbone: pgkPURO
  Backbone size w/o insert (bp): 4258
  Vector type: Mammalian Expression
  Selectable markers: Puromycin
Growth in bacteria
  Bacterial resistance: Ampicillin, 100 μg/mL
  Growth temperature: 37°C
  Growth strain: DH5alpha
  Copy number: High Copy
Gene/Insert
  Gene/Insert name: DRGFP
  Insert size (bp): 8646
  Cloning method: Restriction Enzyme
  Sequencing primers: 5′ None
Terms and licenses: Academic/Nonprofit Terms; Industry Terms: Not Available to Industry
How to cite: pDRGFP was a gift from Maria Jasin (Addgene plasmid # 26475 ; http://n2t.net/addgene:26475 ; RRID:Addgene_26475)
