LOCUS       Exported 812 bp ds-DNA linear SYN 17-MAY-2021
DEFINITION  In vivo homologous recombination substrate composed of two
            differentially mutated GFP genes oriented as direct repeats and
            separated by a drug selection marker .
ACCESSION   .
VERSION     .
KEYWORDS    pDRGFP
SOURCE      synthetic DNA construct
  ORGANISM  synthetic DNA construct
REFERENCE   1 (bases 1 to 812)
  AUTHORS   Pierce AJ, Johnson RD, Thompson LH, Jasin M
  TITLE     XRCC3 promotes homology-directed repair of DNA damage in mammalian
            cells.
  JOURNAL   Genes Dev. 1999 Oct 15. 13(20):2633-8.
  PUBMED    10541549
REFERENCE   2 (bases 1 to 812)
  AUTHORS   .
  TITLE     Direct Submission
  JOURNAL   Exported May 17, 2021 from SnapGene Server 1.1.58
            http://www.snapgene.com
FEATURES             Location/Qualifiers
     source          1..812
                     /organism="synthetic DNA construct"
                     /mol_type="other DNA"
     CDS             31..51
                     /codon_start=1
                     /product="nuclear localization signal of SV40 (simian virus
                     40) large T antigen"
                     /label=SV40 NLS
                     /translation="PKKKRKV"
     CDS             73..93
                     /codon_start=1
                     /product="nuclear localization signal of SV40 (simian virus
                     40) large T antigen"
                     /label=SV40 NLS
                     /translation="PKKKRKV"
     regulatory      307..316
                     /regulatory_class="other"
                     /note="vertebrate consensus sequence for strong initiation
                     of translation (Kozak, 1987)"
     primer_bind     complement(358..379)
                     /label=EGFP-N
                     /note="EGFP, reverse primer"
     primer_bind     complement(619..638)
                     /label=EXFP-R
                     /note="For distinguishing EGFP variants, reverse primer"
ORIGIN
        1 agatccgccg ccactatggg atcaagatcg ccaaaaaaga agagaaaggt gccgaagaag
       61 catgcagcac caccaaaaaa aaaacgaaaa gtagaagacc cacgaggcaa caccagcggc
      121 gtgctgagca cccccaaggc caagagggcc aagcaccccc ccggcaccga gaagcccagg
      181 agcaggagcc agagcgagca gcccgccacc tgccccatct gctacgccgt gatcaggcag
      241 agcaggaacc tgaggaggca cctggagctg aggcacttcg ccaagcccgg cgtggatcca
      301 ccggtcgcca ccatggtgag caagggcgag gagctgttca ccggggtggt gcccatcctg
      361 gtcgagctgg acggcgacgt aaacggccac aagttcagcg tgtccggcta gggataacag
      421 ggtaatacct acggcaagct gaccctgaag ttcatctgca ccaccggcaa gctgcccgtg
      481 ccctggccca ccctcgtgac caccctgacc tacggcgtgc agtgcttcag ccgctacccc
      541 gaccacatga agcagcacga cttcttcaag tccgccatgc ccgaaggcta cgtccaggag
      601 cgcaccatct tcttcaagga cgacggcaac tacaagaccc gcgccgaggt gaagttcgag
      661 ggcgacaccc tggtgaaccg catcgagctg aagggcatcg acttcaagga ggacggcaac
      721 atcctggggc acaagctgga gtacaactac aacagccaca acgtctatat catggccgac
      781 aagcagaaga acggcatcaa ggtgaacttc aa
//
