LOCUS       Exported 800 bp ds-DNA linear SYN 17-MAY-2021
DEFINITION  In vivo homologous recombination substrate composed of two
            differentially mutated GFP genes oriented as direct repeats and
            separated by a drug selection marker .
ACCESSION   .
VERSION     .
KEYWORDS    pDRGFP
SOURCE      synthetic DNA construct
  ORGANISM  synthetic DNA construct
REFERENCE   1 (bases 1 to 800)
  AUTHORS   Pierce AJ, Johnson RD, Thompson LH, Jasin M
  TITLE     XRCC3 promotes homology-directed repair of DNA damage in mammalian
            cells.
  JOURNAL   Genes Dev. 1999 Oct 15. 13(20):2633-8.
  PUBMED    10541549
REFERENCE   2 (bases 1 to 800)
  AUTHORS   .
  TITLE     Direct Submission
  JOURNAL   Exported May 17, 2021 from SnapGene Server 1.1.58
            http://www.snapgene.com
FEATURES             Location/Qualifiers
     source          1..800
                     /organism="synthetic DNA construct"
                     /mol_type="other DNA"
     primer_bind     170..189
                     /label=EXFP-R
                     /note="For distinguishing EGFP variants, reverse primer"
     primer_bind     429..450
                     /label=EGFP-N
                     /note="EGFP, reverse primer"
     regulatory      492..501
                     /regulatory_class="other"
                     /note="vertebrate consensus sequence for strong initiation
                     of translation (Kozak, 1987)"
     CDS             complement(715..735)
                     /codon_start=1
                     /product="nuclear localization signal of SV40 (simian virus
                     40) large T antigen"
                     /label=SV40 NLS
                     /translation="PKKKRKV"
     CDS             complement(757..777)
                     /codon_start=1
                     /product="nuclear localization signal of SV40 (simian virus
                     40) large T antigen"
                     /label=SV40 NLS
                     /translation="PKKKRKV"
ORIGIN
        1 agttcacctg atgccgttct tctgcttgtc ggccatgata tagacgttgt ggctgttgta
       61 gttgtactcc agcttgtgcc ccaggatgtt gccgtcctcc ttgaagtcga tgcccttcag
      121 ctcgatgcgg ttcaccaggg tgtcgccctc gaacttcacc tcggcgcggg tcttgtagtt
      181 gccgtcgtcc ttgaagaaga tggtgcgctc ctggacgtag ccttcgggca tggcggactt
      241 gaagaagtcg tgctgcttca tgtggtcggg gtagcggctg aagcactgca cgccgtaggt
      301 cagggtggtc acgagggtgg gccagggcac gggcagcttg ccggtggtgc agatgaactt
      361 cagggtcagc ttgccgtagg tggcatcgcc ctcgccctcg ccggacacgc tgaacttgtg
      421 gccgtttacg tcgccgtcca gctcgaccag gatgggcacc accccggtga acagctcctc
      481 gcccttgctc accatggtgg cgaccggtgg atccacgccg ggcttggcga agtgcctcag
      541 ctccaggtgc ctcctcaggt tcctgctctg cctgatcacg gcgtagcaga tggggcaggt
      601 ggcgggctgc tcgctctggc tcctgctcct gggcttctcg gtgccggggg ggtgcttggc
      661 cctcttggcc ttgggggtgc tcagcacgcc gctggtgttg cctcgtgggt cttctacttt
      721 tcgttttttt tttggtggtg ctgcatgctt cttcggcacc tttctcttct tttttggcga
      781 tcttgatccc taaagcttgg
//
