>Addgene plasmid #26475 | pDRGFP | addgene partial sequence | sequence record 103705 | EGFP-C 5'-CATGGTCCTGCTGGAGTTCGTG-3'
AGTAAAGCGGCCGCGACTCTAGATCATAATCAGCCATACCACATTTGTAGAGGTTTTACTTGCTTTAAAA
AACCTCCCACACCTCCCCCTGAACCTGAAACATAAAATGAATGCAATTGTTGTTGTTAACTTGTTTATTG
CAGCTTATAATGGTTACAAATAAAGCAATAGCATCACAAATTTCACAAATAAAGCATTTTTTTCACTGCA
TTCTAGTTGTGGTTTGTCCAAACTCATCAATGTATCTTAAGGCGTAAATTGTAAGCGTTAATCTGAAGCT
TCTGATGGAATTAGAACTTGGCAAAACAATACTGAGAATGAAGTGTATGTGGAACAGAGGCTGCTGATCT
CGTTCTTCAGGCTATGAAACTGACACATTTGGAAACCACAGTACTTAGAACCACAAAGTGGGAATCAAGA
GAAAAACAATGATCCCACGAGAGATCTATAGATCTATAGATCATGAGTGGGAGGAATGAGCTGGCCCTTA
ATTTGGTTTTGCTTGTTTAAATTATGATATCCAACTATGAAACATTATCATAAAGCAATAGTAAAGAGCC
TTCAGTAAAGAGCAGGCATTTATCTAATCCCACCCCACCCCCACCCCCGTAGCTCCAATCCTTCCATTCA
AAATGTAGGTACTCTGTTCTCACCCTTCTTAACAAAGTATGACAGGAAAAACTTCCATTTTAGTGGACAT
CTTTATTGTTTAATAGATCATCAATTTCGATCCGCTCCTGGGCACCGAACTGCGCCGCGTGTTCAGCAGG
GTCGGCGTGTTCGG
