>Addgene plasmid #26475 | pDRGFP | addgene partial sequence | sequence record 103707 | mPGK-F 5'-cattctgcacgcttcaaaag-3'
ATCTCCGGGCCTTTCGACCGATCCAGCCGCCACCATGACCGAGTACAAGCCCACGGTGCGCCTCGCCACC
CGCGACGACGTCCCCCGGGCCGTACGCACCCTCGCCGCCGCGTTCGCCGACTACCCCGCCACGCGCCACA
CCGTCGACCCGGACCGCCACATCGAGCGGGTCACCGAGCTGCAAGAACTCTTCCTCACGCGCGTCGGGCT
CGACATCGGCAAGGTGTGGGTCGCGGACGACGGCGCCGCGGTGGCGGTCTGGACCACGCCGGAGAGCGTC
GAAGCGGGGGCGGTGTTCGCCGAGATCGGCCCGCGCATGGCCGAGTTGAGCGGTTCCCGGCTGGCCGCGC
AGCAACAGATGGAAGGCCTCCTGGCGCCGCACCGGCCCAAGGAGCCCGCGTGGTTCCTGGCCACCGTCGG
CGTCTCGCCCGACCACCAGGGCAAGGGTCTGGGCAGCGCCGTCGTGCTCCCCGGAGTGGAGGCGGCCGAG
CGCGCCGGGGTGCCCGCCTTCCTGGAGACCTCCGCGCCCCGCAACCTCCCCTTCTACGAGCGGCTCGGCT
TCACCGTCACCGCCGACGTCGAGGTGCCCGAAGGACCGCGCACCTGGTGCATGACCCGCAAGCCCGGTGC
CTGACGCCCGCCCCACGACCCGCAGCGCCCGACCGAAAGGAGCGCACGACCCCATGGCTCCGACCGAAGC
CACCCGGGGCGGCCCCGCCGACCCC
