>Addgene plasmid #26475 | pDRGFP | addgene partial sequence | sequence record 141846 | pPHAGE-3 5'-GCT CCA GAC TGC CTT GGG AAA AGC-3'
GCCTATCAGAAGGTGGTGGCTGGTGTGGCCAATGCCCTGGCTCACAAATACCACTGAGATCTTTTTCCCT
CTGCCAAAAATTATGGGGACATCATGAAGCCCCTTGAGCATCTGACTTCTGGCTAATAAAGGAAATTTAT
TTTCATTGCAATAGTGTGTTGGAATTTTTTGTGTCTCTCACTCGGAAGGACATATGGGAGGGCAAATCAT
TTAAAACATCAGAATGAGTATTTGGTTTAGAGTTTGGCAACATATGCCCATATGCTGGCTGCCATGAACA
AAGGTTGGCTATAAAGAGGTCATCAGTATATGAAACAGCCCCCTGCTGTCCATTCCTTATTCCATAGAAA
AGCCTTGACTTGAGGTTAGATTTTTTTTATATTTTGTTTTGTGTTATTTTTTTCTTTAACATCCCTAAAA
TTTTCCTTACATGTTTTACTAGCCAGATTTTTCCTCCTCTCCTGACTACTCCCAGTCATAGCTGTCCCTC
TTCTCTTATGGAGATCCCTCGACCTGCAGCCCAAGCTTTAGGGATCAAGATCGCC
