>Addgene plasmid #26475 | pDRGFP | addgene partial sequence | sequence record 237601 | Addgene NGS Result
TGTGACCGGCGGCTCTAGAGCCTCTGCTAACCATGTTCATGCCTTCTTCTTTTTCCTACAGCTCCTGGGC
AACGTGCTGGTTATTGTGCTGTCTCATCATTTTGGCAAAGAATTCAGATCCGCCGCCACTATGGGATCAA
GATCGCCAAAAAAGAAGAGAAAGGTGCCGAAGAAGCATGCAGCACCACCAAAAAAAAAACGAAAAGTAGA
AGACCCACGAGGCAACACCAGCGGCGTGCTGAGCACCCCCAAGGCCAAGAGGGCCAAGCACCCCCCCGGC
ACCGAGAAGCCCAGGAGCAGGAGCCAGAGCGAGCAGCCCGCCACCTGCCCCATCTGCTACGCCGTGATCA
GGCAGAGCAGGAACCTGAGGAGGCACCTGGAGCTGAGGCACTTCGCCAAGCCCGGCGTGGATCCACCGGT
CGCCACCATGGTGAGCAAGGGCGAGGAGCTGTTCACCGGGGTGGTGCCCATCCTGGTCGAGCTGGACGGC
GACGTAAACGGCCACAAGTTCAGCGTGTCCGGCTAGGGATAACAGGGTAATACCTACGGCAAGCTGACCC
TGAAGTTCATCTGCACCACCGGCAAGCTGCCCGTGCCCTGGCCCACCCTCGTGACCACCCTGACCTACGG
CGTGCAGTGCTTCAGCCGCTACCCCGACCACATGAAGCAGCACGACTTCTTCAAGTCCGCCATGCCCGAA
GGCTACGTCCAGGAGCGCACCATCTTCTTCAAGGACGACGGCAACTACAAGACCCGCGCCGAGGTGAAGT
TCGAGGGCGACACCCTGGTGAACCGCATCGAGCTGAAGGGCATCGACTTCAAGGAGGACGGCAACATCCT
GGGGCACAAGCTGGAGTACAACTACAACAGCCACAACGTCTATATCATGGCCGACAAGCAGAAGAACGGC
ATCAAGGTGAACTTCAAGATCCGCCACAACATCGAGGACGGCAGCGTGCAGCTCGCCGACCACTACCAGC
AGAACACCCCCATCGGCGACGGCCCCGTGCTGCTGCCCGACAACCACTACCTGAGCACCCAGTCCGCCCT
GAGCAAAGACCCCAACGAGAAGCGCGATCACATGGTCCTGCTGGAGTTCGTGACCGCCGCCGGGATCACT
CTCGGCATGGACGAGCTGTACAAGTAAAGCGGCCGCGACTCTAGATCATAATCAGCCATACCACATTTGT
AGAGGTTTTACTTGCTTTAAAAAACCTCCCACACCTCCCCCTGAACCTGAAACATAAAATGAATGCAATT
GTTGTTGTTAACTTGTTTATTGCAGCTTATAATGGTTACAAATAAAGCAATAGCATCACAAATTTCACAA
ATAAAGCATTTTTTTCACTGCATTCTAGTTGTGGTTTGTCCAAACTCATCAATGTATCTTAAGGCGTAAA
TTGTAAGCGTTAATCTGAAGCTTCTGATGGAATTAGAACTTGGCAAAACAATACTGAGAATGAAGTGTAT
GTGGAACAGAGGCTGCTGATCTCGTTCTTCAGGCTATGAAACTGACACATTTGGAAACCACAGTACTTAG
AACCACAAAGTGGGAATCAAGAGAAAAACAATGATCCCACGAGAGATCTATAGATCTATAGATCATGAGT
GGGAGGAATGAGCTGGCCCTTAATTTGGTTTTGCTTGTTTAAATTATGATATCCAACTATGAAACATTAT
CATAAAGCAATAGTAAAGAGCCTTCAGTAAAGAGCAGGCATTTATCTAATCCCACCCCACCCCCACCCCC
GTAGCTCCAATCCTTCCATTCAAAATGTAGGTACTCTGTTCTCACCCTTCTTAACAAAGTATGACAGGAA
AAACTTCCATTTTAGTGGACATCTTTATTGTTTAATAGATCATCAATTTCGATCCGCTCCTGGGCACCGA
ACTGCGCCGCGTGTTCAGCAGGGTCGGCGTGTTCGGTGTGTCCCCCGCGGTGGGCCTCGGGGGCGGGTGC
GGGGTCGGCGGGGCCGCCCCGGGTGGCTTCGGTCGGAGCCATGGGGTCGTGCGCTCCTTTCGGTCGGGCG
CTGCGGGTCGTGGGGCGGGCGTCAGGCACCGGGCTTGCGGGTCATGCACCAGGTGCGCGGTCCTTCGGGC
ACCTCGACGTCGGCGGTGACGGTGAAGCCGAGCCGCTCGTAGAAGGGGAGGTTGCGGGGCGCGGAGGTCT
CCAGGAAGGCGGGCACCCCGGCGCGCTCGGCCGCCTCCACTCCGGGGAGCACGACGGCGCTGCCCAGACC
CTTGCCCTGGTGGTCGGGCGAGACGCCGACGGTGGCCAGGAACCACGCGGGCTCCTTGGGCCGGTGCGGC
GCCAGGAGGCCTTCCATCTGTTGCTGCGCGGCCAGCCGGGAACCGCTCAACTCGGCCATGCGCGGGCCGA
TCTCGGCGAACACCGCCCCCGCTTCGACGCTCTCCGGCGTGGTCCAGACCGCCACCGCGGCGCCGTCGTC
CGCGACCCACACCTTGCCGATGTCGAGCCCGACGCGCGTGAGGAAGAGTTCTTGCAGCTCGGTGACCCGC
TCGATGTGGCGGTCCGGGTCGACGGTGTGGCGCGTGGCGGGGTAGTCGGCGAACGCGGCGGCGAGGGTGC
GTACGGCCCGGGGGACGTCGTCGCGGGTGGCGAGGCGCACCGTGGGCTTGTACTCGGTCATGGTGGCGGC
TGGATCGGTCGAAAGGCCCGGAGATGAGGAAGAGGAGAACAGCGCGGCAGACGTGCGCTTTTGAAGCGTG
CAGAATGCCGGGCCTCCGGAGGACCTTCGGGCGCCCGCCCCGCCCCTGAGCCCGCCCCTGAGCCCGCCCC
CGGACCCACCCCTTCCCAGCCTCTGAGCCCAGAAAGCGAAGGAGCAAAGCTGCTATTGGCCGCTGCCCCA
AAGGCCTACCCGCTTCCATTGCTCAGCGGTGCTGTCCATCTGCACGAGACTAGTGAGACGTGCTACTTCC
ATTTGTCACGTCCTGCACGACGCGAGCTGCGGGGCGGGGGGGAACTTCCTGACTAGGGGAGGAGTAGAAG
GTGGCGCGAAGGGGCCACCAAAGAACGGAGCCGGTTGGCGCCTACCGGTGGATGTGGAATGTGTGAGGCC
AGAGGCCACTTGTGTAGCGCCAAGTGCCCAGCGGGGCTGCTAAAGCGCATGCTCCAGACTGCCTTGGGAA
AAGCGCCTCCCCTACCCGGTAGAATTCACTCCTCAGGTGCAGGCTGCCTATCAGAAGGTGGTGGCTGGTG
TGGCCAATGCCCTGGCTCACAAATACCACTGAGATCTTTTTCCCTCTGCCAAAAATTATGGGGACATCAT
GAAGCCCCTTGAGCATCTGACTTCTGGCTAATAAAGGAAATTTATTTTCATTGCAATAGTGTGTTGGAAT
TTTTTGTGTCTCTCACTCGGAAGGACATATGGGAGGGCAAATCATTTAAAACATCAGAATGAGTATTTGG
TTTAGAGTTTGGCAACATATGCCCATATGCTGGCTGCCATGAACAAAGGTTGGCTATAAAGAGGTCATCA
GTATATGAAACAGCCCCCTGCTGTCCATTCCTTATTCCATAGAAAAGCCTTGACTTGAGGTTAGATTTTT
TTTATATTTTGTTTTGTGTTATTTTTTTCTTTAACATCCCTAAAATTTTCCTTACATGTTTTACTAGCCA
GATTTTTCCTCCTCTCCTGACTACTCCCAGTCATAGCTGTCCCTCTTCTCTTATGGAGATCCCTCGACCT
GCAGCCCAAGCTTTAGGGATCAAGATCGCCAAAAAAGAAGAGAAAGGTGCCGAAGAAGCATGCAGCACCA
CCAAAAAAAAAACGAAAAGTAGAAGACCCACGAGGCAACACCAGCGGCGTGCTGAGCACCCCCAAGGCCA
AGAGGGCCAAGCACCCCCCCGGCACCGAGAAGCCCAGGAGCAGGAGCCAGAGCGAGCAGCCCGCCACCTG
CCCCATCTGCTACGCCGTGATCAGGCAGAGCAGGAACCTGAGGAGGCACCTGGAGCTGAGGCACTTCGCC
AAGCCCGGCGTGGATCCACCGGTCGCCACCATGGTGAGCAAGGGCGAGGAGCTGTTCACCGGGGTGGTGC
CCATCCTGGTCGAGCTGGACGGCGACGTAAACGGCCACAAGTTCAGCGTGTCCGGCGAGGGCGAGGGCGA
TGCCACCTACGGCAAGCTGACCCTGAAGTTCATCTGCACCACCGGCAAGCTGCCCGTGCCCTGGCCCACC
CTCGTGACCACCCTGACCTACGGCGTGCAGTGCTTCAGCCGCTACCCCGACCACATGAAGCAGCACGACT
TCTTCAAGTCCGCCATGCCCGAAGGCTACGTCCAGGAGCGCACCATCTTCTTCAAGGACGACGGCAACTA
CAAGACCCGCGCCGAGGTGAAGTTCGAGGGCGACACCCTGGTGAACCGCATCGAGCTGAAGGGCATCGAC
TTCAAGGAGGACGGCAACATCCTGGGGCACAAGCTGGAGTACAACTACAACAGCCACAACGTCTATATCA
TGGCCGACAAGCAGAAGAACGGCATCAGGTGAACTTCAATAAAAGCTTGGCGTAATCATGGTCATAGCTG
TTTCCTGTGTGAAATTGTTATCCGCTCACAATTCCACACAACATACGAGCCGGAAGCATAAAGTGTAAAG
CCTGGGGTGCCTAATGAGTGAGCTAACTCACATTAATTGCGTTGCGCTCACTGCCCGCTTTCCAGTCGGG
AAACCTGTCGTGCCAGCGGATCCGCATCTCAATTAGTCAGCAACCATAGTCCCGCCCCTAACTCCGCCCA
TCCCGCCCCTAACTCCGCCCAGTTCCGCCCATTCTCCGCCCCATGGCTGACTAATTTTTTTTATTTATGC
AGAGGCCGAGGCCGCCTCGGCCTCTGAGCTATTCCAGAAGTAGTGAGGAGGCTTTTTTGGAGGCCTAGGC
TTTTGCAAAAAGCTAACTTGTTTATTGCAGCTTATAATGGTTACAAATAAAGCAATAGCATCACAAATTT
CACAAATAAAGCATTTTTTTCACTGCATTCTAGTTGTGGTTTGTCCAAACTCATCAATGTATCTTATCAT
GTCTGGATCCGCTGCATTAATGAATCGGCCAACGCGCGGGGAGAGGCGGTTTGCGTATTGGGCGCTCTTC
CGCTTCCTCGCTCACTGACTCGCTGCGCTCGGTCGTTCGGCTGCGGCGAGCGGTATCAGCTCACTCAAAG
GCGGTAATACGGTTATCCACAGAATCAGGGGATAACGCAGGAAAGAACATGTGAGCAAAAGGCCAGCAAA
AGGCCAGGAACCGTAAAAAGGCCGCGTTGCTGGCGTTTTTCCATAGGCTCCGCCCCCCTGACGAGCATCA
CAAAAATCGACGCTCAAGTCAGAGGTGGCGAAACCCGACAGGACTATAAAGATACCAGGCGTTTCCCCCT
GGAAGCTCCCTCGTGCGCTCTCCTGTTCCGACCCTGCCGCTTACCGGATACCTGTCCGCCTTTCTCCCTT
CGGGAAGCGTGGCGCTTTCTCATAGCTCACGCTGTAGGTATCTCAGTTCGGTGTAGGTCGTTCGCTCCAA
GCTGGGCTGTGTGCACGAACCCCCCGTTCAGCCCGACCGCTGCGCCTTATCCGGTAACTATCGTCTTGAG
TCCAACCCGGTAAGACACGACTTATCGCCACTGGCAGCAGCCACTGGTAACAGGATTAGCAGAGCGAGGT
ATGTAGGCGGTGCTACAGAGTTCTTGAAGTGGTGGCCTAACTACGGCTACACTAGAAGAACAGTATTTGG
TATCTGCGCTCTGCTGAAGCCAGTTACCTTCGGAAAAAGAGTTGGTAGCTCTTGATCCGGCAAACAAACC
ACCGCTGGTAGCGGTGGTTTTTTTGTTTGCAAGCAGCAGATTACGCGCAGAAAAAAAGGATCTCAAGAAG
ATCCTTTGATCTTTTCTACGGGGTCTGACGCTCAGTGGAACGAAAACTCACGTTAAGGGATTTTGGTCAT
GAGATTATCAAAAAGGATCTTCACCTAGATCCTTTTAAATTAAAAATGAAGTTTTAAATCAATCTAAAGT
ATATATGAGTAAACTTGGTCTGACAGTTACCAATGCTTAATCAGTGAGGCACCTATCTCAGCGATCTGTC
TATTTCGTTCATCCATAGTTGCCTGACTCCCCGTCGTGTAGATAACTACGATACGGGAGGGCTTACCATC
TGGCCCCAGTGCTGCAATGATACCGCGAGACCCACGCTCACCGGCTCCAGATTTATCAGCAATAAACCAG
CCAGCCGGAAGGGCCGAGCGCAGAAGTGGTCCTGCAACTTTATCCGCCTCCATCCAGTCTATTAATTGTT
GCCGGGAAGCTAGAGTAAGTAGTTCGCCAGTTAATAGTTTGCGCAACGTTGTTGCCATTGCTACAGGCAT
CGTGGTGTCACGCTCGTCGTTTGGTATGGCTTCATTCAGCTCCGGTTCCCAACGATCAAGGCGAGTTACA
TGATCCCCCATGTTGTGCAAAAAAGCGGTTAGCTCCTTCGGTCCTCCGATCGTTGTCAGAAGTAAGTTGG
CCGCAGTGTTATCACTCATGGTTATGGCAGCACTGCATAATTCTCTTACTGTCATGCCATCCGTAAGATG
CTTTTCTGTGACTGGTGAGTACTCAACCAAGTCATTCTGAGAATAGTGTATGCGGCGACCGAGTTGCTCT
TGCCCGGCGTCAATACGGGATAATACCGCGCCACATAGCAGAACTTTAAAAGTGCTCATCATTGGAAAAC
GTTCTTCGGGGCGAAAACTCTCAAGGATCTTACCGCTGTTGAGATCCAGTTCGATGTAACCCACTCGTGC
ACCCAACTGATCTTCAGCATCTTTTACTTTCACCAGCGTTTCTGGGTGAGCAAAAACAGGAAGGCAAAAT
GCCGCAAAAAAGGGAATAAGGGCGACACGGAAATGTTGAATACTCATACTCTTCCTTTTTCAATATTATT
GAAGCATTTATCAGGGTTATTGTCTCATGAGCGGATACATATTTGAATGTATTTAGAAAAATAAACAAAT
AGGGGTTCCGCGCACATTTCCCCGAAAAGTGCCACCTGGGTCGACATTGATTATTGACTAGTTATTAATA
GTAATCAAT
