>Addgene plasmid #26475 | pDRGFP | addgene partial sequence | sequence record 342103 | Addgene NGS Partial Result
GCCGGACACGCTGAACTTGTGGCCGTTTACGTCGCCGTCCAGCTCGACCAGGATGGGCACCACCCCGGTG
AACAGCTCCTCGCCCTTGCTCACCATGGTGGCGACCGGTGGATCCACGCCGGGCTTGGCGAAGTGCCTCA
GCTCCAGGTGCCTCCTCAGGTTCCTGCTCTGCCTGATCACGGCGTAGCAGATGGGGCAGGTGGCGGGCTG
CTCGCTCTGGCTCCTGCTCCTGGGCTTCTCGGTGCCGGGGGGGTGCTTGGCCCTCTTGGCCTTGGGGGTG
CTCAGCACGCCGCTGGTGTTGCCTCGTGGGTCTTCTACTTTTCGTTTTTTTTTTGGTGGTGCTGCATGCT
TCTTCGGCACCTTTCTCTTCTTTTTTGGCGATCTTGATCCCTAAAGCTTGGGCTGCAGGTCGAGGGATCT
CCATAAGAGAAGAGGGACAGCTATGACTGGGAGTAGTCAGGAGAGGAGGAAAAATCTGGCTAGTAAAACA
TGTAAGGAAAATTTTAGGGATGTTAAAGAAAAAAATAACACAAAACAAAATATAAAAAAAATCTAACCTC
AAGTCAAGGCTTTTCTATGGAATAAGGAATGGACAGCAGGGGGCTGTTTCATATACTGATGACCTCTTTA
TAGCCAACCTTTGTTCATGGCAGCCAGCATATGGGCATATGTTGCCAAACTCTAAACCAAATACTCATTC
TGATGTTTTAAATGATTTGCCCTCCCATATGTCCTTCCGAGTGAGAGACACAAAAAATTCCAACACACTA
TTGCAATGAAAATAAATTTCCTTTATTAGCCAGAAGTCAGATGCTCAAGGGGCTTCATGATGTCCCCATA
ATTTTTGGCAGAGGGAAAAAGATCTCAGTGGTATTTGTGAGCCAGGGCATTGGCCACACCAGCCACCACC
TTCTGATAGGCAGCCTGCACCTGAGGAGTGAATTCTACCGGGTAGGGGAGGCGCTTTTCCCAAGGCAGTC
TGGAGCATGCGCTTTAGCAGCCCCGCTGGGCACTTGGCGCTACACAAGTGGCCTCTGGCCTCACACATTC
CACATCCACCGGTAGGCGCCAACCGGCTCCGTTCTTTGGTGGCCCCTTCGCGCCACCTTCTACTCCTCCC
CTAGTCAGGAAGTTCCCCCCCGCCCCGCAGCTCGCGTCGTGCAGGACGTGACAAATGGAAGTAGCACGTC
TCACTAGTCTCGTGCAGATGGACAGCACCGCTGAGCAATGGAAGCGGGTAGGCCTTTGGGGCAGCGGCCA
ATAGCAGCTTTGCTCCTTCGCTTTCTGGGCTCAGAGGCTGGGAAGGGGTGGGTCCGGGGGCGGGCTCAGG
GGCGGGCTCAGGGGCGGGGCGGGCGCCCGAAGGTCCTCCGGAGGCCCGGCATTCTGCACGCTTCAAAAGC
GCACGTCTGCCGCGCTGTTCTCCTCTTCCTCATCTCCGGGCCTTTCGACCGATCCAGCCGCCACCATGAC
CGAGTACAAGCCCACGGTGCGCCTCGCCACCCGCGACGACGTCCCCCGGGCCGTACGCACCCTCGCCGCC
GCGTTCGCCGACTACCCCGCCACGCGCCACACCGTCGACCCGGACCGCCACATCGAGCGGGTCACCGAGC
TGCAAGAACTCTTCCTCACGCGCGTCGGGCTCGACATCGGCAAGGTGTGGGTCGCGGACGACGGCGCCGC
GGTGGCGGTCTGGACCACGCCGGAGAGCGTCGAAGCGGGGGCGGTGTTCGCCGAGATCGGCCCGCGCATG
GCCGAGTTGAGCGGTTCCCGGCTGGCCGCGCAGCAACAGATGGAAGGCCTCCTGGCGCCGCACCGGCCCA
AGGAGCCCGCGTGGTTCCTGGCCACCGTCGGCGTCTCGCCCGACCACCAGGGCAAGGGTCTGGGCAGCGC
CGTCGTGCTCCCCGGAGTGGAGGCGGCCGAGCGCGCCGGGGTGCCCGCCTTCCTGGAGACCTCCGCGCCC
CGCAACCTCCCCTTCTACGAGCGGCTCGGCTTCACCGTCACCGCCGACGTCGAGGTGCCCGAAGGACCGC
GCACCTGGTGCATGACCCGCAAGCCCGGTGCCTGACGCCCGCCCCACGACCCGCAGCGCCCGACCGAAAG
GAGCGCACGACCCCATGGCTCCGACCGAAGCCACCCGGGGCGGCCCCGCCGACCCCGCACCCGCCCCCGA
GGCCCACCGCGGGGGACACACCGAACACGCCGACCCTGCTGAACACGCGGCGCAGTTCGGTGCCCAGGAG
CGGATCGAAATTGATGATCTATTAAACAATAAAGATGTCCACTAAAATGGAAGTTTTTCCTGTCATACTT
TGTTAAGAAGGGTGAGAACAGAGTACCTACATTTTGAATGGAAGGATTGGAGCTACGGGGGTGGGGGTGG
GGTGGGATTAGATAAATGCCTGCTCTTTACTGAAGGCTCTTTACTATTGCTTTATGATAATGTTTCATAG
TTGGATATCATAATTTAAACAAGCAAAACCAAATTAAGGGCCAGCTCATTCCTCCCACTCATGATCTATA
GATCTATAGATCTCTCGTGGGATCATTGTTTTTCTCTTGATTCCCACTTTGTGGTTCTAAGTACTGTGGT
TTCCAAATGTGTCAGTTTCATAGCCTGAAGAACGAGATCAGCAGCCTCTGTTCCACATACACTTCATTCT
CAGTATTGTTTTGCCAAGTTCTAATTCCATCAGAAGCTTCAGATTAACGCTTACAATTTACGCCTTAAGA
TACATTGATGAGTTTGGACAAACCACAACTAGAATGCAGTGAAAAAAATGCTTTATTTGTGAAATTTGTG
ATGCTATTGCTTTATTTGTAACCATTATAAGCTGCAATAAACAAGTTAACAACAACAATTGCATTCATTT
TATGTTTCAGGTTCAGGGGGAGGTGTGGGAGGTTTTTTAAAGCAAGTAAAACCTCTACAAATGTGGTATG
GCTGATTATGATCTAGAGTCGCGGCCGCTTTACTTGTACAGCTCGTCCATGCCGAGAGTGATCCCGGCGG
CGGTCACGAACTCCAGCAGGACCATGTGATCGCGCTTCTCGTTGGGGTCTTTGCTCAGGGCGGACTGGGT
GCTCAGGTAGTGGTTGTCGGGCAGCAGCACGGGGCCGTCGCCGATGGGGGTGTTCTGCTGGTAGTGGTCG
GCGAGCTGCACGCTGCCGTCCTCGATGTTGTGGCGGATCTTGAAGTTCACCTTGATGCCGTTCTTCTGCT
TGTCGGCCATGATATAGACGTTGTGGCTGTTGTAGTTGTACTCCAGCTTGTGCCCCAGGATGTTGCCGTC
CTCCTTGAAGTCGATGCCCTTCAGCTCGATGCGGTTCACCAGGGTGTCGCCCTCGAACTTCACCTCGGCG
CGGGTCTTGTAGTTGCCGTCGTCCTTGAAGAAGATGGTGCGCTCCTGGACGTAGCCTTCGGGCATGGCGG
ACTTGAAGAAGTCGTGCTGCTTCATGTGGTCGGGGTAGCGGCTGAAGCACTGCACGCCGTAGGTCAGGGT
GGTCACGAGGGTGGGCCAGGGCACGGGCA
